>Addgene plasmid #229700 | pLViP-LifeAct-TagRFPT | addgene full sequence | sequence record 458293 | Addgene NGS Result
TTCCGCGTTACATAACTTACGGTAAATGGCCCGCCTGGCTGACCGCCCAACGACCCCCGCCCATTGACGT
CAATAATGACGTATGTTCCCATAGTAACGCCAATAGGGACTTTCCATTGACGTCAATGGGTGGAGTATTT
ACGGTAAACTGCCCACTTGGCAGTACATCAAGTGTATCATATGCCAAGTACGCCCCCTATTGACGTCAAT
GACGGTAAATGGCCCGCCTGGCATTATGCCCAGTACATGACCTTATGGGACTTTCCTACTTGGCAGTACA
TCTACGTATTAGTCATCGCTATTACCATGGTGATGCGGTTTTGGCAGTACATCAATGGGCGTGGATAGCG
GTTTGACTCACGGGGATTTCCAAGTCTCCACCCCATTGACGTCAATGGGAGTTTGTTTTGGCACCAAAAT
CAACGGGACTTTCCAAAATGTCGTAACAACTCCGCCCCATTGACGCAAATGGGCGGTAGGCGTGTACGGT
GGGAGGTCTATATAAGCAGAGCTGGTTTAGTGAACCGTCAGATCCGCTAGCGCTACCGGACTCAGATCTC
GAGCTCAAGCTTCGAATTCCACCATGGGCGTGGCCGACCTGATCAAGAAGTTCGAGAGCATCAGCAAGGA
GGAGGGGGATCCACCGGTCGAGATGGTGTCTAAGGGCGAAGAGCTGATTAAGGAGAACATGCACATGAAG
CTCTACATGGAGGGCACCGTGAACAACCACCACTTCAAGTGCACATCCGAGGGCGAAGGCAAGCCCTACG
AGGGCACCCAGACCATGAGAATCAAGGTGGTCGAGGGCGGCCCTCTCCCCTTCGCCTTCGACATCCTGGC
TACCAGCTTCATGTACGGCAGCAGAACCTTCATCAACCACACCCAGGGCATCCCCGACTTCTTTAAGCAG
TCCTTCCCTGAGGGCTTCACATGGGAGAGAGTCACCACATACGAAGACGGGGGCGTGCTGACCGCTACCC
AGGACACCAGCCTCCAGGACGGCTGCCTCATCTACAACGTCAAGATCAGAGGGGTGAACTTCCCATCCAA
CGGCCCTGTGATGCAGAAGAAAACACTCGGCTGGGAGGCCAACACCGAGATGCTGTACCCCGCTGACGGC
GGCCTGGAAGGCAGAACCGACATGGCCCTGAAGCTCGTGGGCGGGGGCCACCTGATCTGCAACTTCAAGA
CCACATACAGATCCAAGAAACCCGCTAAGAACCTCAAGATGCCCGGCGTCTACTATGTGGACCACAGACT
GGAAAGAATCAAGGAGGCCGACAAAGAGACCTACGTCGAGCAGCACGAGGTGGCTGTGGCCAGATACTGC
GACCTCCCTAGCAAACTGGGGCACAAACTTAATGGCATGGACGAGCTGTACTAATGTACAGCATCTTGAG
TCCCTTTTTACCGCTGTTACCAATTTTCTTTTGTCTTTGGGTAAACCCGGGAATTCCGCCCCTCTCCCCC
CCTAACGTTACTGGCCGAAGCCGCTTGGAATAAGGCCGGTGTGCGTTTGTCTATATGTTATTTTCCACCA
TATTGCCGTCTTTTGGCAATGTGAGGGCCCGGAAACCTGGCCCTGTCTTCTTGACGAGCATTCCTAGGGG
TCTTTCCCCTCTCGCCAAAGGAATGCAAGGTCTGTTGAATGTCGTGAAGGAAGCAGTTCCTCTGGAAGCT
TCTTGAAGACAAACAACGTCTGTAGCGACCCTTTGCAGGCAGCGGAACCCCCCACCTGGCGACAGGTGCC
TCTGCGGCCAAAAGCCACGTGTATAAGATACACCTGCAAAGGCGGCACAACCCCAGTGCCACGTTGTGAG
TTGGATAGTTGTGGAAAGAGTCAAATGGCTCTCCTCAAGCGTATTCAACAAGGGGCTGAAGGATGCCCAG
AAGGTACCCCATTGTATGGGATCTGATCTGGGGCCTCGGTGCACATGCTTTACATGTGTTTAGTCGAGGT
TAAAAAAACGTCTAGGCCCCCCGAACCACGGGGACGTGGTTTTCCTTTGAAAAACACGATGATAATATGG
ATATGGCCACAACGGTCGCCACCATGACCGAGTACAAGCCCACGGTGCGCCTCGCCACCCGCGACGACGT
CCCCAGGGCCGTACGCACCCTCGCCGCCGCGTTCGCCGACTACCCCGCCACGCGCCACACCGTCGATCCG
GACCGCCACATCGAGCGGGTCACCGAGCTGCAAGAACTCTTCCTCACGCGCGTCGGGCTCGACATCGGCA
AGGTGTGGGTCGCGGACGACGGCGCCGCGGTGGCGGTCTGGACCACGCCGGAGAGCGTCGAAGCGGGGGC
GGTGTTCGCCGAGATCGGCCCGCGCATGGCCGAGTTGAGCGGTTCCCGGCTGGCCGCGCAGCAACAGATG
GAAGGCCTCCTGGCGCCGCACCGGCCCAAGGAGCCCGCGTGGTTCCTGGCCACCGTCGGCGTCTCGCCCG
ACCACCAGGGCAAGGGTCTGGGCAGCGCCGTCGTGCTCCCCGGAGTGGAGGCGGCCGAGCGCGCCGGGGT
GCCCGCCTTCCTGGAGACCTCCGCGCCCCGCAACCTCCCCTTCTACGAGCGGCTCGGCTTCACCGTCACC
GCCGACGTCGAGGTGCCCGAAGGACCGCGCACCTGGTGCATGACCCGCAAGCCCGGTGCCTGACGCCCGC
CCCACGACCCGCAGCGCCCGACCGAAAGGAGCGCACGACCCCATGCATGTATTCAATCTAAGCAGGCTTT
CACTTTCTCGCCAACTTACAAGGCCTTTCTGTGTAAACAATACCTGAACCTTTACCCCGTTGCCCGGCAA
CGGCCAGGTCTGTGCCAAGTGTTTGCTGACGCAACCCCCACTGGCTGGGGCTTGGTCATGGGCCATCAGC
GCATGCGTGGAACCTTTTCGGCTCCTCTGCCGATCCATACTGCGGAACTCCTAGCCGCTTGTTTTGCTCG
CAGCAGGTCTGGAGCAAACATTATCGGGACTGATAACTCTGTTGTCCTATCCCGCAAATATACATCGTTT
CCATGGCTGCTAGGCTGTGCTGCCAACTGGATCCTGCGCGGGACGTCCTTTGTTTACGTCCCGTCGGCGC
TGAATCCTGCGGACGACCCTTCTCGGGGTCGCTTGGGACTCTCTCGTCCCCTTCTCCGTCTGCCGTTCCG
ACCGACCACGGGGCGCACCTCTCTTTACGCGGACTCCCCGTCTGTGCCTTCTCATCTGCCGGACCGTGTG
CACTTCGCTTCACCTCTGCACGTCGCATGGAGACCACCGTGAACGCCCACCAAATATTGCCCAAGGTCTT
ACATAAGAGGACTCTTGGACTCTCAGCAATGTCAACGACCGACCTTGAGGCATACTTCAAAGACTGTTTG
TTTAAAGACTGGGAGGAGTTGGGGGAGGAGATTAGGTTAAAGGTCTTTGTACTAGGAGGCTGTAGGCATA
AATTGGTCTGCGCACCAGCACCATGGCGCAATCACTAGAGCGGGGTACCTTTAAGACCAATGACTTACAA
GGCAGCTGTAGATCTTAGCCACTTTTTAAAAGAAAAGGGGGGACTGGAAGGGCTAATTCACTCCCAACGA
AGACAAGATCTGCTTTTTGCTTGTACTGGGTCTCTCTGGTTAGACCAGATCTGAGCCTGGGAGCTCTCTG
GCTAACTAGGGAACCCACTGCTTAAGCCTCAATAAAGCTTGCCTTGAGTGCTTCAAGTAGTGTGTGCCCG
TCTGTTGTGTGACTCTGGTAACTAGAGATCCCTCAGACCCTTTTAGTCAGTGTGGAAAATCTCTAGCAGT
AGTAGTTCATGTCATCTTATTATTCAGTATTTATAACTTGCAAAGAAATGAATATCAGAGAGTGAGAGGA
ACTTGTTTATTGCAGCTTATAATGGTTACAAATAAAGCAATAGCATCACAAATTTCACAAATAAAGCATT
TTTTTCACTGCATTCTAGTTGTGGTTTGTCCAAACTCATCAATGTATCTTATCATGTCTGGCTCTAGCTA
TCCCGCCCCTAACTCCGCCCATCCCGCCCCTAACTCCGCCCAGTTCCGCCCATTCTCCGCCCCATGGCTG
ACTAATTTTTTTTATTTATGCAGAGGCCGAGGCCGCCTCGGCCTCTGAGCTATTCCAGAAGTAGTGAGGA
GGCTTTTTTGGAGGCCTAGGGACGTACCCAATTCGCCCTATAGTGAGTCGTATTACGCGCGCTCACTGGC
CGTCGTTTTACAACGTCGTGACTGGGAAAACCCTGGCGTTACCCAACTTAATCGCCTTGCAGCACATCCC
CCTTTCGCCAGCTGGCGTAATAGCGAAGAGGCCCGCACCGATCGCCCTTCCCAACAGTTGCGCAGCCTGA
ATGGCGAATGGG
[124 nt withheld, positions 4353-4476]
C
[91 nt withheld, positions 4478-4568]
A
[49 nt withheld, positions 4570-4618]
CCTTTGACGTTGGAGTCCACGTTCTTT
[37 nt withheld, positions 4646-4682]
ACCCTATCTCGGTCTATTCTTTTGATTTATAAGGGATTTTGCCGATTTCGGCCTATTGGTTAAAAAATGA
GCTGATTTAACAAAAATTTAACGCGAATTTTAACAAAATATTAACGCTTACAATTTAGGTGGCACTTTTC
GGGGAAATGTGCGCGGAACCCCTATTTGTTTATTTTTCTAAATACATTCAAATATGTATCCGCTCATGAG
ACAATAACCCTGATAAATGCTTCAATAATATTGAAAAAGGAAGAGTATGAGTATTCAACATTTCCGTGTC
GCCCTTATTCCCTTTTTTGCGGCATTTTGCCTTCCTGTTTTTGCTCACCCAGAAACGCTGGTGAAAGTAA
AAGATGCTGAAGATCAGTTGGGTGCACGAGTGGGTTACATCGAACTGGATCTCAACAGCGGTAAGATCCT
TGAGAGTTTTCGCCCCGAAGAACGTTTTCCAATGATGAGCACTTTTAAAGTTCTGCTATGTGGCGCGGTA
TTATCCCGTATTGACGCCGGGCAAGAGCAACTCGGTCGCCGCATACACTATTCTCAGAATGACTTGGTTG
AGTACTCACCAGTCACAGAAAAGCATCTTACGGATGGCATGACAGTAAGAGAATTATGCAGTGCTGCCAT
AACCATGAGTGATAACACTGCGGCCAACTTACTTCTGACAACGATCGGAGGACCGAAGGAGCTAACCGCT
TTTTTGCACAACATGGGGGATCATGTAACTCGCCTTGATCGTTGGGAACCGGAGCTGAATGAAGCCATAC
CAAACGACGAGCGTGACACCACGATGCCTGTAGCAATGGCAACAACGTTGCGCAAACTATTAACTGGCGA
ACTACTTACTCTAGCTTCCCGGCAACAATTAATAGACTGGATGGAGGCGGATAAAGTTGCAGGACCACTT
CTGCGCTCGGCCCTTCCGGCTGGCTGGTTTATTGCTGATAAATCTGGAGCCGGTGAGCGTGGGTCTCGCG
GTATCATTGCAGCACTGGGGCCAGATGGTAAGCCCTCCCGTATCGTAGTTATCTACACGACGGGGAGTCA
GGCAACTATGGATGAACGAAATAGACAGATCGCTGAGATAGGTGCCTCACTGATTAAGCATTGGTAACTG
TCAGACCAAGTTTACTCATATATACTTTAGATTGATTTAAAACTTCATTTTTAATTTAAAAGGATCTAGG
TGAAGATCCTTTTTGATAATCTCATGACCAAAATCCCTTAACGTGAGTTTTCGTTCCACTGAGCGTCAGA
CCCCGTAGAAAAGATCAAAGGATCTTCTTGAGATCCTTTTTTTCTGCGCGTAATCTGCTGCTTGCAAACA
AAAAAACCACCGCTACCAGCGGTGGTTTGTTTGCCGGATCAAGAGCTACCAACTCTTTTTCCGAAGGTAA
CTGGCTTCAGCAGAGCGCAGATACCAAATACTGTTCTTCTAGTGTAGCCGTAGTTAGGCCACCACTTCAA
GAACTCTGTAGCACCGCCTACATACCTCGCTCTGCTAATCCTGTTACCAGTGGCTGCTGCCAGTGGCGAT
AAGTCGTGTCTTACCGGGTTGGACTCAAGACGATAGTTACCGGATAAGGCGCAGCGGTCGGGCTGAACGG
GGGGTTCGTGCACACAGCCCAGCTTGGAGCGAACGACCTACACCGAACTGAGATACCTACAGCGTGAGCT
ATGAGAAAGCGCCACGCTTCCCGAAGGGAGAAAGGCGGACAGGTATCCGGTAAGCGGCAGGGTCGGAACA
GGAGAGCGCACGAGGGAGCTTCCAGGGGGAAACGCCTGGTATCTTTATAGTCCTGTCGGGTTTCGCCACC
TCTGACTTGAGCGTCGATTTTTGTGATGCTCGTCAGGGGGGCGGAGCCTATGGAAAAACGCCAGCAACGC
GGCCTTTTTACGGTTCCTGGCCTTTTGCTGGCCTTTTGCTCACATGTTCTTTCCTGCGTTATCCCCTGAT
TCTGTGGATAACCGTATTACCGCCTTTGAGTGAGCTGATACCGCTCGCCGCAGCCGAACGACCGAGCGCA
GCGAGTCAGTGAGCGAGGAAGCGGAAGAGCGCCCAATACGCAAACCGCCTCTCCCCGCGCGTTGGCCGAT
TCATTAATGCAGCTGGCACGACAGGTTTCCCGACTGGAAAGCGGGCAGTGAGCGCAACGCAATTAATGTG
AGTTAGCTCACTCATTAGGCACCCCAGGCTTTACACTTTATGCTTCCGGCTCGTATGTTGTGTGGAATTG
TGAGCGGATAACAATTTCACACAGGAAACAGCTATGACCATGATTACGCCAAGCGCGCAATTAACCCTCA
CTAAAGGGAACAAAAGCTGGAGCTGCAAGCTTAATGTAGTCTTATGCAATACTCTTGTAGTCTTGCAACA
TGGTAACGATGAGTTAGCAACATGCCTTACAAGGAGAGAAAAAGCACCGTGCATGCCGATTGGTGGAAGT
AAGGTGGTACGATCGTGCCTTATTAGGAAGGCAACAGACGGGTCTGACATGGATTGGACGAACCACTGAA
TTGCCGCATTGCAGAGATATTGTATTTAAGTGCCTAGCTCGATACATAAACGGGTCTCTCTGGTTAGACC
AGATCTGAGCCTGGGAGCTCTCTGGCTAACTAGGGAACCCACTGCTTAAGCCTCAATAAAGCTTGCCTTG
AGTGCTTCAAGTAGTGTGTGCCCGTCTGTTGTGTGACTCTGGTAACTAGAGATCCCTCAGACCCTTTTAG
TCAGTGTGGAAAATCTCTAGCAGTGGCGCCCGAACAGGGACTTGAAAGCGAAAGGGAAACCAGAGGAGCT
CTCTCGACGCAGGACTCGGCTTGCTGAAGCGCGCACGGCAAGAGGCGAGGGGCGGCGACTGGTGAGTACG
CCAAAAATTTTGACTAGCGGAGGCTAGAAGGAGAGAGATGGGTGCGAGAGCGTCAGTATTAAGCGGGGGA
GAATTAGATCGCGATGGGAAAAAATTCGGTTAAGGCCAGGGGGAAAGAAAAAATATAAATTAAAACATAT
AGTATGGGCAAGCAGGGAGCTAGAACGATTCGCAGTTAATCCTGGCCTGTTAGAAACATCAGAAGGCTGT
AGACAAATACTGGGACAGCTACAACCATCCCTTCAGACAGGATCAGAAGAACTTAGATCATTATATAATA
CAGTAGCAACCCTCTATTGTGTGCATCAAAGGATAGAGATAAAAGACACCAAGGAAGCTTTAGACAAGAT
AGAGGAAGAGCAAAACAAAAGTAAGACCACCGCACAGCAAGCGGCCGCTGATCTTCAGACCTGGAGGAGG
AGATATGAGGGACAATTGGAGAAGTGAATTATATAAATATAAAGTAGTAAAAATTGAACCATTAGGAGTA
GCACCCACCAAGGCAAAGAGAAGAGTGGTGCAGAGAGAAAAAAGAGCAGTGGGAATAGGAGCTTTGTTCC
TTGGGTTCTTGGGAGCAGCAGGAAGCACTATGGGCGCAGCGTCAATGACGCTGACGGTACAGGCCAGACA
ATTATTGTCTGGTATAGTGCAGCAGCAGAACAATTTGCTGAGGGCTATTGAGGCGCAACAGCATCTGTTG
CAACTCACAGTCTGGGGCATCAAGCAGCTCCAGGCAAGAATCCTGGCTGTGGAAAGATACCTAAAGGATC
AACAGCTCCTGGGGATTTGGGGTTGCTCTGGAAAACTCATTTGCACCACTGCTGTGCCTTGGAATGCTAG
TTGGAGTAATAAATCTCTGGAACAGATTTGGAATCACACGACCTGGATGGAGTGGGACAGAGAAATTAAC
AATTACACAAGCTTAATACACTCCTTAATTGAAGAATCGCAAAACCAGCAAGAAAAGAATGAACAAGAAT
TATTGGAATTAGATAAATGGGCAAGTTTGTGGAATTGGTTTAACATAACAAATTGGCTGTGGTATATAAA
ATTATTCATAATGATAGTAGGAGGCTTGGTAGGTTTAAGAATAGTTTTTGCTGTACTTTCTATAGTGAAT
AGAGTTAGGCAGGGATATTCACCATTATCGTTTCAGACCCACCTCCCAACCCCGAGGGGACCCGACAGGC
CCGAAGGAATAGAAGAAGAAGGTGGAGAGAGAGACAGAGACAGATCCATTCGATTAGTGAACGGATCTCG
ACGGTATCGGTTTTAAAAGAAAAGGGGGGATTGGGGGGTACAGTGCAGGGGAAAGAATAGTAGACATAAT
AGCAACAGACATACAAACTAAAGAATTACAAAAACAAATTACAAAAATTCAAAATTTTATCGATAAGCTT
GGGAG
Features (pLannotate 1.2.2; 31 found; start..end, strand, type, name):
      6..309     +  enhancer       CMV enhancer: human cytomegalovirus immediate early enhancer
    310..513     +  promoter       CMV promoter: human cytomegalovirus (CMV) immediate early promoter
    536..579     +  misc_feature   MCS (fragment): multiple cloning site
    653..1381    +  CDS            TagRFP-T: TagRFP-T is a basic (constitutively fluorescent) red fluorescent protein published in 2008, derived from Entacmaea quadricolor. It has low acid sensitivity.
   1385..1443    +  CDS            HBsAg (S) (fragment): major/small (S) envelope protein of hepatitis B virus hepatitis B surface antigen
   1563..2025    +  misc_feature   IRES: internal ribosome entry site (IRES) of the encephalomyocarditis virus (EMCV)
   2054..2653    +  CDS            PuroR: puromycin N-acetyltransferase; pac from Streptomyces alboniger; confers resistance to puromycin
   2789..3047    +  ncRNA          HBV PRE 1151-1410: Accession: RF02816 - Hepatitis B virus post-transcriptional regulatory element 1151-1410
   3013..3453    +  CDS            X: X_HBVD3 - Experimental evidence at protein level: Swiss-Prot protein existence level 1. Multifunctional protein that plays a role in silencing host antiviral defenses and promoting viral transcription. Does not seem to be essential for HBV infection. May be directly involved in development of cirrhosis and liver cancer (hepatocellular carcinoma). Most of cytosolic activities involve modulation of cytosolic calcium. The effect on apoptosis is controversial depending on the cell types in which the studies have been conducted. May induce apoptosis by localizing in mitochondria and causing loss of
   3475..3543    +  CDS            nef (fragment): NEF_HV1Z2 - Experimental evidence at protein level: Swiss-Prot protein existence level 1. Extracellular Nef protein targets CD4(+) T-lymphocytes for apoptosis by interacting with CXCR4 surface receptors. From Human immunodeficiency virus type 1 group M subtype D (isolate Z2/CDC-Z34) (HIV-1).
   3545..3778    +  LTR            3' LTR (ΔU3): self-inactivating 3' long terminal repeat (LTR) from HIV-1
   3850..3971    +  polyA_signal   SV40 poly(A) signal: SV40 polyadenylation signal
   4011..4146    +  rep_origin     SV40 ori: SV40 origin of replication
   4167..4185    -  promoter       T7 promoter: promoter for bacteriophage T7 RNA polymerase
   4193..4348    +  CDS            lacZα (fragment): LacZα fragment of β-galactosidase; lacZ fragment
   4353..4781    +  rep_origin     f1 ori (sequence partly withheld): f1 bacteriophage origin of replication; arrow indicates direction of (+) strand synthesis
   4834..4938    +  promoter       AmpR promoter: bla
   4939..5799    +  CDS            AmpR: β-lactamase; bla; confers resistance to ampicillin, carbenicillin, and related antibiotics
   5970..6558    +  rep_origin     ori: high-copy-number ColE1/pMB1/pBR322/pUC origin of replication
   6741..6833    +  CDS            lacI (fragment): lac repressor; lacI; The lac repressor binds to the lac operator to inhibit transcription in E. coli. This inhibition can be relieved by adding lactose or isopropyl-β-D-thiogalactopyranoside (IPTG).
   6846..6867    +  protein_bind   CAP binding site: CAP binding activates transcription in the presence of cAMP. E. coli catabolite activator protein
   6882..6912    +  promoter       lac promoter: promoter for the E. coli lac operon
   6920..6936    +  protein_bind   lac operator: The lac repressor binds to the lac operator to inhibit transcription in E. coli. This inhibition can be relieved by adding lactose or isopropyl-β-D-thiogalactopyranoside (IPTG). lac repressor encoded by lacI
   6981..6999    +  promoter       T3 promoter: promoter for bacteriophage T3 RNA polymerase
   7027..7253    +  promoter       RSV promoter: Rous sarcoma virus enhancer/promoter
   7254..7434    +  LTR            5' LTR (truncated): truncated 5' long terminal repeat (LTR) from HIV-1
   7481..7606    +  misc_feature   HIV-1 Ψ: packaging signal of human immunodeficiency virus type 1
   7590..7953    +  CDS            HIV-1 gag (fragment): gag protein from human immunodeficiency virus 1; gag
   8099..8332    +  misc_feature   RRE: The Rev response element (RRE) of HIV-1 allows for Rev-dependent mRNA export from the nucleus to the cytoplasm.
   8709..8809    +  CDS            Rev (fragment): human immunodeficiency virus 1 (HIV-1) Rev protein; rev; enhances nuclear export of unspliced and incompletely spliced viral mRNAs
   8823..8940    +  misc_feature   cPPT/CTS: central polypurine tract and central termination sequence of HIV-1
