[The description below was written by a language model from this plasmid's Addgene catalogue record and pLannotate feature annotations shown in this document.]
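Description:
pLViP-LifeAct-TagRFPT is a third-generation-style, self-inactivating HIV-1 lentiviral transfer plasmid for expressing a red fluorescent F-actin probe in mammalian cells. It is propagated in E. coli through a high-copy ColE1/pUC-type origin with ampicillin selection (AmpR/β-lactamase). The backbone also carries an f1 origin, an SV40 origin, and remnants of a lac/T3/T7 cloning region. The viral portion has an RSV promoter driving a truncated 5' LTR. This is followed by the Ψ packaging signal with a gag fragment, the Rev response element for Rev-dependent export of the genomic RNA, and the cPPT/CTS. At the other end is a ΔU3 3' LTR, which inactivates LTR promoter activity after integration, followed by an SV40 polyadenylation signal.

Between these elements, the CMV enhancer/promoter drives the LifeAct-TagRFP-T fusion. TagRFP-T is placed C-terminal to the short LifeAct actin-binding peptide. LifeAct itself is not annotated separately in the feature table and presumably lies in the gap between the MCS fragment and the TagRFP-T coding sequence. The catalogue insert name refers to a "LifeAct-mTurquoise" gene, but the plasmid name, tag field and annotated sequence all indicate TagRFP-T. Downstream, an EMCV IRES links a puromycin N-acetyltransferase gene to the same transcript, so transduced cells can be selected with puromycin. A hepatitis B virus post-transcriptional regulatory element follows, and the HBsAg and X protein hits appear to reflect this HBV-derived sequence; such elements enhance transcript export and expression. The construct is intended for making stable cell lines for live imaging of actin filament dynamics. The associated study concerned cortical flow and cadherin-actin coupling in epithelial cells.
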