Addgene plasmid #229700: pLViP-LifeAct-TagRFPT
Purpose: Lentiviral expression of LifeAct-TagRFPT in mammalian cells
Depositing lab: Alpha Yap. Depositing organization: University of Queensland. Publication: An E-cadherin-actin clutch translates the mechanical force of cortical flow for cell-cell contact to inhibit epithelial cell locomotion. Noordstra I, Hermoso MD, Schimmel L, Bonfim-Melo A, Currin-Ross D, Duong CN, Kalappurakkal JM, Morris RG, Vestweber D, Mayor S, Gordon E, Roca-Cusachs P, Yap AS. Dev Cell. 2023 Sep 25;58(18):1748-1763.e6. doi: 10.1016/j.devcel.2023.06.011. Epub 2023 Jul 21. PubMed 37480844.
Backbone
  Vector backbone: PLViP
  Backbone size w/o insert (bp): 8201
  Vector type: Mammalian Expression, Lentiviral
Growth in bacteria
  Bacterial resistance: Ampicillin, 100 μg/mL
  Growth temperature: 37°C
  Growth strain: NEB Stable
  Copy number: High Copy
Gene/Insert
  Gene/Insert name: Synthetic construct LifeAct-mTurquoise gene
  Species: Synthetic
  Insert size (bp): 780
  Promoter: CMV promoter
  Tag / fusion protein: TagRFPT (C terminal on insert)
  Cloning method: Gibson Cloning
Terms and licenses: Academic/Nonprofit Terms; Industry Terms: Not Available to Industry
How to cite: pLViP-LifeAct-TagRFPT was a gift from Alpha Yap (Addgene plasmid # 229700 ; http://n2t.net/addgene:229700 ; RRID:Addgene_229700)
